>Addgene plasmid #117387 | pXS-dTomato | addgene full sequence | sequence record 230640 | Addgene NGS Result
GATCTAAAACACTAGGCCCCGTCAGGATGGCCTTCTGCTTAATTTGATGCCTGGCAGTTTATGGCGGGCG
TCCTGCCCGCCACCCTCCGGGCCGTTGCTTCGCAACGTTCAAATCCGCTCCCGGCGGATTTGTCCTACTC
AGGAGAGCGTTCACCGACAAACAACAGATAAAACGAAAGGCCCAGTCTTTCGACTGAGCCTTTCGTTTTA
TTTGATGCCTGGCAGTTCCCTACTCTCGCATGGGGAGACCCCACACTACCATCGGCGCTACGGCGTTTCA
CTTCTGAGTTCGGCATGGGGTCAGGTGGGACCACCGCGCTACTGCCGCCAGGCAAATTCTGTTTTATCAG
ACCGCTTCTGCGTTCTGATTTAATCTGTATCAGGCTGAAAATCTTCTCTCATCCGCCAAAACAGCCAAGC
TGGATCTGGCAAATCGCTGAATATTCCTTTTGTCTCCGACCATCAGGCACCTGAGTCGCTGTCTTTTTCG
TGACATTCAGTTCGCTGCGCTCACGGCTCTGGCAGTGAATGGGGGTAAATGGCACTACAGGCGCCTTTTA
TGGATTCATGCAAGGAAACTACCCATAATACAAGAAAAGCCCGTCACGGGCTTCTCAGGGCGTTTTATGG
CGGGTCTGCTATGTGGTGCTATCTGACTTTTTGCTGTTCAGCAGTTCCTGCCCTCTGATTTTCCAGTCTG
ACCACTTCGGATTATCCCGTGACAGGTCATTCAGACTGGCTAATGCACCCAGTAAGGCAGCGGTATCATC
AACAGGCTTACCCGTCTTACTGTCAACCGGATCTAAAACACTAGTTAAGGGATTTTGGTCATGAGATTAT
CAAAAAGGATCTTCACCTAGATCCTTTTAAATTAAAAATGAAGTTTTAAATCAATCTAAAGTATATATGA
GTAAACTTGGTCTGACAGTTACCAATGCTTAATCAGTGAGGCACCTATCTCAGCGATCTGTCTATTTCGT
TCATCCATAGTTGCCTGACTCCCCGTCGTGTAGATAACTACGATACGGGAGGGCTTACCATCTGGCCCCA
GTGCTGCAATGATACCGCGAGACCCACGCTCACCGGCTCCAGATTTATCAGCAATAAACCAGCCAGCCGG
AAGGGCCGAGCGCAGAAGTGGTCCTGCAACTTTATCCGCCTCCATCCAGTCTATTAATTGTTGCCGGGAA
GCTAGAGTAAGTAGTTCGCCAGTTAATAGTTTGCGCAACGTTGTTGCCATTGCTACAGGCATCGTGGTGT
CACGCTCGTCGTTTGGTATGGCTTCATTCAGCTCCGGTTCCCAACGATCAAGGCGAGTTACATGGTCCCC
CATGTTGTGCAAAAAAGCGGTTAGCTCCTTCGGTCCTCCGATCGTTGTCAGAAGTAAGTTGGCCGCAGTG
TTATCACTCATGGTTATGGCAGCACTGCATAATTCTCTTACTGTCATGCCATCCGTAAGATGCTTTTCTG
TGACTGGTGAGTACTCAACCAAGTCATTCTGAGAATAGTGTATGCGGCGACCGAGTTGCTCTTGCCCGGC
GTCAATACGGGATAATACCGCGCCACATAGCAGAACTTTAAAAGTGCTCATCATTGGAAAACGTTCTTCG
GGGCGAAAACTCTCAAGGATCTTACCGCTGTTGAGATCCAGTTCGATGTAACCCACTCGTGCACCCAACT
GATCTTCAGCATCTTTTACTTTCACCAGCGTTTCTGGGTGAGCAAAAACAGGAAGGCAAAATGCCGCAAA
AAAGGGAATAAGGGCGACACGGAAATGTTGAATACTCATACTCTTCCTTTTTCAATATTATTGAAGCATT
TATCAGGGTTATTGTCTCATGAGCGGATACATATTTGAATGTATTTAGAAAAATAAACAAATAGGGGTTC
CGCGCACATTTCCCCGAAAAGTGCCACCTGACGTCTAAGAAACCATTATTATCATGACATTAACCTATAA
AAATAGGCGTATCACGAGGCCCTTTCGTCTTCTAGACAACATCAGCAAGGAGAAAGGGGCTACCGGCGAA
CCAGCAGCCCCTTTATAAAGGCGCTTCAGTAGTCAGACCAGCATCAGTCCTGAAAAGGCGGGCCTGCGCC
CGCCTCCAGGTTGCTACTTACCGGATTCGTAAGCCATGAAAGCCGCCACCTCCCTGTGTCCGTCTCTGTA
ACGAATCTCGCACAGCGATTTTCGTGTCAGATAAGTGAATATCAACAGTGTGAGACACACGATCAACACA
CACCAGACAAGGGAACTTCGTGGTAGTTTCATGGCCTTCTTCTCCTTGCGCAAAGCGCGGTAAGAGGCTA
TCCTGATGTGGACTAGACATAGGGATGCCTCGTGGTGGTTAATGAAAATTAACTTACTACGGGGCTATCT
TCTTTCTGCCACACAACACGGCAACAAACCACCTTCACGTCATGAGGCAGAAAGCCTCAAGCGCCGGGCA
CATCATAGCCCATATACCTGCACGCTGACCACACTCACTTTCCCTGAAAATAATCCGCTCATTCAGACCG
TTCACGGGAAATCCGTGTGATTGTTGCCGCATCACGCTGCCTCCCGGAGTTTGTCTCGAGCACTTTTGTT
ACCCGCCAAACAAAACCCAAAAACAACTCATACCCAACCCAATAAAACACCAAAACAAGACAAATAATCA
TTGATTGATGGTTGAAATGGGGTAAACTTGACAAACAAACCCACTTAAAACCCAAAACATACCCAAACAC
ACACCAAAAAAACACCATAAGGAGTTTTATAAATGTTGGTATTCATTGATGACGGTTCAACAAACATCAA
ACTACAGTAGCAGGAAAGCGACGGAACAATTAAACAGCACATTAGCCCGAACAGCTTCAAACGCGAGTGG
GCAGTCTCTTTTGGTGATAAAAAGGTCTTTAACTACACACTGAACGGCGAACAGTATTCATTTGATCCAA
TCAGCCCGGATGCTGTAGTCACAACCAATATCGCATGGCAATACAGCGACGTTAATGTCGTTGCAGTGCA
TCACGCCTTACTGACCAGTGGTCTGCCGGTAAGCGAAGTGGATATTGTTTGCACACTTCCTCTGACAGAG
TATTACGACAGAAATAACCAACCCAATACGGAAAATATTGAGCGTAAGAAAGCAAACTTCCGGAAAAAAA
TTACATTAAATGGCGGGGATACATTCACAATAAAAGATGTAAAAGTCATGCCTGAATCTATACCGGCAGG
TTATGAAGTTCTACAAGAACTGGATGAGTTAGATTCTTTATTAATTATAGATCTCGGGGGCACCACATTA
GATATTTCTCAGGTAATGGGGAAATTATCGGGGATCAGTAAAATATACGGAGACTCATCTCTTGGTGTCT
CTCTGGTTACATCTGCAGTAAAAGATGCCCTTTCTCTTGCGAGAACAAAAGGAAGTAGCTATCTTGCTGA
CGATATAATCATTCACAGAAAAGATAATAACTATCTGAAGCAACGAATTAATGATGAGAACGAAATATCA
ATAGTCACCGAAGCAATGAATGAAGCACTTCGTAAACTTGAGCAACGTGTATTAAATACGCTCAATGAAT
TTTCTGGTTATACTCATGTTATGGTTATAGGCGGTGGCGCAGAATTAATATGCGATGCAGTAAAAAAACA
CACACAGATTCGTGATGAACGTTTTTTCAAAACCAATAACTCTCAATATGATTTAGTTAACGGTATGTAT
CTCATAGGTAATTAATGATGGACAAGCGCAGAACCATTGCCTTCAAACTAAATCCAGATGTAAATCAAAC
AGATAAAATTGTTTGTGATACACTGGACAGTATCCCGCAAGGGGAACGAAGCCGCCTTAACCGGGCCGCA
CTGACGGCAGGTCTGGCCTTATACAGACAAGATCCCCGGACCCCTTTCCTTTTATGTGAGCTGCTGACGA
AAGAAACCACATTTTCAGATATCGTGAATATATTGAGATCGCTATTTCCAAAAGAGATGGCCGATTTTAA
TTCTTCAATAGTCACTCAATCCTCTTCACAACAAGAGCAAAAAAGTGATGAAGAGACCAAAAAAAATGCG
ATGAAGCTAATAAATTAATTCAATTATTATTGAGTTCCCTTTATCCACTATCAGGCTGGATAAAGGGAAC
TCAATCAAGTTATTTTCTTACCAGTCATTACATAATCGTTATTATGAAATAATCGTTTGCACTGTCTCTG
TTATTCAGGCAATTTCAATAAAGGCACTTGCTCACGCTCTGTCATTTTCTGAAACTCTCATGTGGAATTC
ATCGATTTGACAATTAATCATCGGCTCGTATAATGTGTGGAGGATCCCTAGAAATAATTTTGTTTAACTT
TAAGAAGGAGATATACATATGGTGAGCAAGGGCGAGGAGGTCATCAAAGAGTTCATGCGCTTCAAGGTGC
GCATGGAGGGCTCCATGAACGGCCACGAGTTCGAGATCGAGGGCGAGGGCGAGGGCCGCCCCTACGAGGG
CACCCAGACCGCCAAGCTGAAGGTGACCAAGGGCGGCCCCCTGCCCTTCGCCTGGGACATCCTGTCCCCC
CAGTTCATGTACGGCTCCAAGGCGTACGTGAAGCACCCCGCCGACATCCCCGATTACAAGAAGCTGTCCT
TCCCCGAGGGCTTCAAGTGGGAGCGCGTGATGAACTTCGAGGACGGCGGTCTGGTGACCGTGACCCAGGA
CTCCTCCCTGCAGGACGGCACGCTGATCTACAAGGTGAAGATGCGCGGCACCAACTTCCCCCCCGACGGC
CCCGTAATGCAGAAGAAGACCATGGGCTGGGAGGCCTCCACCGAGCGCCTGTACCCCCGCGACGGCGTGC
TGAAGGGCGAGATCCACCAGGCCCTGAAGCTGAAGGACGGCGGCCACTACCTGGTGGAGTTCAAGACCAT
CTACATGGCCAAGAAGCCCGTGCAACTGCCCGGCTACTACTACGTGGACACCAAGCTGGACATCACCTCC
CACAACGAGGACTACACCATCGTGGAACAGTACGAGCGCTCCGAGGGCCGCCACCACCTGTTCCTGTACG
GCATGGACGAGCTGTACAAGTAAGCGGCCGCGGGCCCCATGGATCGATAGCTGGTCGACACAATCTGCCC
TTTCGAAAGATCCCAACGAAAAGCGTGACCACATGGTCCTTCTTGAGTTTGTAACTGCTGCTGGGATTAC
ACATGGCATGGATGAGCTCTACAAATAATGAGCTAGCCCGCCTAATGAGCGGGCTTTTTTTTCTCGGCCT
AGGAGATACTTAACAGGGAAGTGAGAGGGCCGCGGCAAAGCCGTTTTTCCATAGGCTCCGCCCCCCTGAC
AAGCATCACGAAATCTGACGCTCAAATCAGTGGTGGCGAAACCCGACAGGACTATAAAGATACCAGGCGT
TTCCCCCTGGCGGCTCCCCCGTGCGCTCTCCTGTTCCTGCCTTTCGGTTTACCGGTGTCATTCCGCTGTT
ATGGCCGCGTTTGTCTCATTCCACGCCTGACACTCAGTTCCGGGTAGGCAGTTCGCTCCAAGCTGGACTG
TATGCACGAACCCCCCGTTCAGTCCGACCGCTGCGCCTTATCCGGTAACTATCGTCTTGAGTCCAACCCG
GAAAGACATGCAAAAGCACCACTGGCAGCAGCCACTGGTAATTGATTTAGAGGAGTTAGTCTTGAAGCCA
TGCGCCGGTTAAGGCTAAACTGAAAGGACAAGTTTTGGTGACTGCGCTCCTCCAAGCCAGTTACCTCGGT
TCAAAGAGTTGGTAGCTCAGAGAACCTTCGAAAAACCGCCCTGCAAGGCGGTTTTTTCGTTTTCAGAGCA
AGAGATTACGCGCAGACCAAAACGATCTCAAGAAGATCATCTTATTAATCAGATAAAATATTTCTAG
Features (pLannotate 1.2.2; 15 found; start..end, strand, type, name):
     19..36      -  terminator     rrnB T2 terminator (fragment): transcription terminator T2 from the E. coli rrnB gene
    128..214     -  terminator     rrnB T1 terminator: Escherichia coli rrnB; transcription terminator T1 from the E. coli rrnB gene
    216..331     -  ncRNA          5S rRNA: Accession: RF00001 - 5S ribosomal RNA
    929..1789    -  CDS            AmpR: β-lactamase; bla; confers resistance to ampicillin, carbenicillin, and related antibiotics
   1790..1894    -  promoter       AmpR promoter: bla
   2121..2330    -  CDS            flmC: FLMC1_ECOLI - Also known as ORF70 From Escherichia coli (strain K12).
   2316..2537    +  CDS            sok: SOK_ECOLX - Protein predicted: Swiss-Prot protein existence level 4. From Escherichia coli.
   2763..3722    +  CDS            parM: PARM_ECOLX - Also known as stbA. Experimental evidence at protein level: Swiss-Prot protein existence level 1. Involved in the control of plasmid partition. Required for the accurate segregation of the plasmid. From Escherichia coli.
   3725..4075    +  CDS            stbB: STBB_ECOLX - Experimental evidence at protein level: Swiss-Prot protein existence level 1. This protein is thought to be involved in the control of plasmid partition. From Escherichia coli.
   4204..4257    -  CDS            YPNR_ECOLX (fragment): Protein predicted: Swiss-Prot protein existence level 4. From Escherichia coli.
   4277..4305    +  promoter       tac promoter: strong E. coli promoter; hybrid between the trp and lac UV5 promoters
   4329..4351    +  RBS            RBS: efficient ribosome binding site from bacteriophage T7 gene 10 (Olins and Rangwala, 1989)
   4359..5060    +  CDS            dTomato: dTomato is a basic (constitutively fluorescent) orange fluorescent protein published in 2004, derived from Discosoma sp.. It is reported to be a somewhat slowly-maturing dimer with low acid sensitivity.
   5094..5208    +  CDS            GFPuv (fragment): GFP variant optimized for excitation by UV light
   5296..5841    -  rep_origin     p15A ori: Plasmids containing the medium-copy-number p15A origin of replication can be propagated in E. coli cells that contain a second plasmid with the ColE1 origin.
