[The description below was written by a language model from this plasmid's Addgene catalogue record and pLannotate feature annotations shown in this document.]
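Description:
pXS-dTomato is a 5,877-nt bacterial expression plasmid built on the pGEN-mcs backbone. It replicates from a p15A origin, recorded as low copy and compatible with ColE1-type plasmids in the same cell, and is selected with ampicillin through the β-lactamase gene and its native promoter. The feature table also shows plasmid-maintenance functions on the backbone. These are a hok/sok-type post-segregational killing region (annotated as flmC and sok) and the parM/stbB partitioning genes. Together they help a low-copy plasmid stay in a bacterial population without continuous antibiotic pressure. rrnB T1 and a T2 terminator fragment, along with an adjacent 5S rRNA segment, are also present on the backbone.

The payload is a modular expression scaffold in which the promoter, 5' UTR and 3' UTR are designed as exchangeable units. In this version, the hybrid trp/lac tac promoter drives a synthetic dTomato coding sequence of about 705 bp, preceded by the efficient ribosome binding site from bacteriophage T7 gene 10. dTomato is a constitutively fluorescent, dimeric orange-red protein derived from Discosoma. The reading frame is bounded by retained NdeI and NotI sites, so it can be swapped for another gene. No lacI gene is annotated, which suggests that expression is likely constitutive in hosts that do not supply the repressor, although the record does not say so. A short GFPuv fragment annotated downstream of dTomato looks like a leftover from earlier cloning, but the record does not explain it.

The catalogue lists the construct under bacterial expression and synthetic biology, and it comes from a toolkit for genetic manipulation of diverse proteobacterial lineages. It serves as a fluorescent-tagging plasmid and as a template scaffold for building other expression cassettes.
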