Addgene plasmid #117387: pXS-dTomato
Purpose: pGEN-mcs with a modular dTomato expression scaffold
Depositing lab: Karen Guillemin. Depositing organization: University of Oregon. Publication: Modernized Tools for Streamlined Genetic Manipulation and Comparative Study of Wild and Diverse Proteobacterial Lineages. Wiles TJ, Wall ES, Schlomann BH, Hay EA, Parthasarathy R, Guillemin K. MBio. 2018 Oct 9;9(5). pii: mBio.01877-18. doi: 10.1128/mBio.01877-18. PubMed 30301859.
Backbone
  Vector backbone: pGEN-mcs (ori15A)
  Modifications to backbone: Expression scaffold contains modular promoter, 5' UTR, and 3' UTR sequences
  Vector type: Bacterial Expression, Synthetic Biology
Growth in bacteria
  Bacterial resistance: Ampicillin, 100 μg/mL
  Growth temperature: 37°C
  Growth strain: DH5alpha
  Copy number: Low Copy
Gene/Insert
  Gene/Insert name: dTomato
  Species: Synthetic
  Insert size (bp): 705
  Promoter: Ptac
  Cloning method: Restriction Enzyme; 5′ cloning site NdeI (not destroyed); 3′ cloning site NotI (not destroyed)
  Sequencing primers: 5′ ggctggataaagggaactca; 3′ gcgggctagctcattatttg
Terms and licenses: Academic/Nonprofit Terms; Industry Terms: Not Available to Industry
How to cite: pXS-dTomato was a gift from Karen Guillemin (Addgene plasmid # 117387 ; http://n2t.net/addgene:117387 ; RRID:Addgene_117387)
